>Addgene plasmid #87904 | SIN-CMV-Cas9-V5-WPRE | addgene full sequence | sequence record 175362 | Addgene NGS Result
TCAGCAACCAGGTGTGGAAAGTCCCCAGGCTCCCCAGCAGGCAGAAGTATGCAAAGCATGCATCTCAATT
AGTCAGCAACCATAGTCCCGCCCCTAACTCCGCCCATCCCGCCCCTAACTCCGCCCAGTTCCGCCCATTC
TCCGCCCCATGGCTGACTAATTTTTTTTATTTATGCAGAGGCCGAGGCCGCCTCGGCCTCTGAGCTATTC
CAGAAGTAGTGAGGAGGCTTTTTTGGAGGCCTAGGCTTTTGCAAAAAGCTTGGACACAAGACAGGCTTGC
GAGATATGTTTGAGAATACCACTTTATCCCGCGTCAGGGAGAGGCAGTGCGTAAAAAGACGCGGACTCAT
GTGAAATACTGGTTTTTAGTGCGCCAGATCTCTATAATCTCGCGCAACCTATTTTCCCCTCGAACACTTT
TTAAGCCGTAGATAAACAGGCTGGGACACTTCACATGAGCGAAAAATACATCGTCACCTGGGACATGTTG
CAGATCCATGCACGTAAACTCGCAAGCCGACTGATGCCTTCTGAACAATGGAAAGGCATTATTGCCGTAA
GCCGTGGCGGTCTGTACCGGGTGCGTTACTGGCGCGTGAACTGGGTATTCGTCATGTCGATACCGTTTGT
ATTTCCAGCTACGATCACGACAACCAGCGCGAGCTTAAAGTGCTGAAACGCGCAGAAGGCGATGGCGAAG
GCTTCATCGTTATTGATGACCTGGTGGATACCGGTGGTACTGCGGTTGCGATTCGTGAAATGTATCCAAA
AGCGCACTTTGTCACCATCTTCGCAAAACCGGCTGGTCGTCCGCTGGTTGATGACTATGTTGTTGATATC
CCGCAAGATACCTGGATTGAACAGCCGTGGGATATGGGCGTCGTATTCGTCCCGCCAATCTCCGGTCGCT
AATCTTTTCAACGCCTGGCACTGCCGGGCGTTGTTCTTTTTAACTTCAGGCGGGTTACAATAGTTTCCAG
TAAGTATTCTGGAGGCTGCATCCATGACACAGGCAAACCTGAGCGAAACCCTGTTCAAACCCCGCTTTAA
ACATCCTGAAACCTCGACGCTAGTCCGCCGCTTTAATCACGGCGCACAACCGCCTGTGCAGTCGGCCCTT
GATGGTAAAACCATCCCTCACTGGTATCGCATGATTAACCGTCTGATGTGGATCTGGCGCGGCATTGACC
CACGCGAAATCCTCGACGTCCAGGCACGTATTGTGATGAGCGATGCCGAACGTACCGACGATGATTTATA
CGATACGGTGATTGGCTACCGTGGCGGCAACTGGATTTATGAGTGGGCCCCGGATCTTTGTGAAGGAACC
TTACTTCTGTGGTGTGACATAATTGGACAAACTACCTACAGAGATTTAAAGCTCTAAGGTAAATATAAAA
TTTTTAAGTGTATAATGTGTTAAACTACTGATTCTAATTGTTTGTGTATTTTAGATTCCAACCTATGGAA
CTGATGAATGGGAGCAGTGGTGGAATGCCTTTAATGAGGAAAACCTGTTTTGCTCAGAAGAAATGCCATC
TAGTGATGATGAGGCTACTGCTGACTCTCAACATTCTACTCCTCCAAAAAAGAAGAGAAAGGTAGAAGAC
CCCAAGGACTTTCCTTCAGAATTGCTAAGTTTTTTGAGTCATGCTGTGTTTAGTAATAGAACTCTTGCTT
GCTTTGCTATTTACACCACAAAGGAAAAAGCTGCACTGCTATACAAGAAAATTATGGAAAAATATTCTGT
AACCTTTATAAGTAGGCATAACAGTTATAATCATAACATACTGTTTTTTCTTACTCCACACAGGCATAGA
GTGTCTGCTATTAATAACTATGCTCAAAAATTGTGTACCTTTAGCTTTTTAATTTGTAAAGGGGTTAATA
AGGAATATTTGATGTATAGTGCCTTGACTAGAGATCATAATCAGCCATACCACATTTGTAGAGGTTTTAC
TTGCTTTAAAAAACCTCCCACACCTCCCCCTGAACCTGAAACATAAAATGAATGCAATTGTTGTTGTTAA
CTTGTTTATTGCAGCTTATAATGGTTACAAATAAAGCAATAGCATCACAAATTTCACAAATAAAGCATTT
TTTTCACTGCATTCTAGTTGTGGTTTGTCCAAACTCATCAATGTATCTTATCATGTCTGGATCAACTGGA
TAACTCAAGCTAACCAAAATCATCCCAAACTTCCCACCCCATACCCTATTACCACTGCCAATTACCTGTG
GTTTCATTTACTCTAAACCTGTGATTCCTCTGAATTATTTTCATTTTAAAGAAATTGTATTTGTTAAATA
TGTACTACAAACTTAGTAGTTGGAAGGGCTAATTCACTCCCAAAGAAGACAAGATATCCTTGATCTGTGG
ATCTACCACACACAAGGCTACTTCCCTGATTAGCAGAACTACACACCAGGGCCAGGGGTCAGATATCCAC
TGACCTTTGGATGGTGCTACAAGCTAGTACCAGTTGAGCCAGATAAGGTAGAAGAGGCCAATAAAGGAGA
GAACACCAGCTTGTTACACCCTGTGAGCCTGCATGGGATGGATGACCCGGAGAGAGAAGTGTTAGAGTGG
AGGTTTGACAGCCGCCTAGCATTTCATCACGTGGCCCGAGAGCTGCATCCGGAGTACTTCAAGAACTGCT
GATATCGAGCTTGCTACAAGGGACTTTCCGCTGGGGACTTTCCAGGGAGGCGTGGCCTGGGCGGGACTGG
GGAGTGGCGAGCCCTCAGATCCTGCATATAAGCAGCTGCTTTTTGCCTGTACTGGGTCTCTCTGGTTAGA
CCAGATCTGAGCCTGGGAGCTCTCTGGCTAACTAGGGAACCCACTGCTTAAGCCTCAATAAAGCTTGCCT
TGAGTGCTTCAAGTAGTGTGTGCCCGTCTGTTGTGTGACTCTGGTAACTAGAGATCCCTCAGACCCTTTT
AGTCAGTGTGGAAAATCTCTAGCAGTGGCGCCCGAACAGGGACTTGAAAGCGAAAGGGAAACCAGAGGAG
CTCTCTCGACGCAGGACTCGGCTTGCTGAAGCGCGCACGGCAAGAGGCGAGGGGCGGCGACTGGTGAGTA
CGCCAAAAATTTTGACTAGCGGAGGCTAGAAGGAGAGAGATGGGTGCGAGAGCGTCAGTATTAAGCGGGG
GAGAATTAGATCGCGATGGGAAAAAATTCGGTTAAGGCCAGGGGGAAAGAAAAAATATAAATTAAAACAT
ATAGTATGGGCAAGCAGGGAGCTAGAACGATTCGCAGTTAATCCTGGCCTGTTAGAAACATCAGAAGGCT
GTAGACAAATACTGGGACAGCTACAACCATCCCTTCAGACAGGATCAGAAGAACTTAGATCATTATATAA
TACAGTAGCAACCCTCTATTGTGTGCATCAAAGGATAGAGATAAAAGACACCAAGGAAGCTTTAGACAAG
ATAGAGGAAGAGCAAAACAAAAGTAAGACCACCGCACAGCAAGCGGCCGCTGATCTTCAGACCTGGAGGA
GGAGATATGAGGGACAATTGGAGAAGTGAATTATATAAATATAAAGTAGTAAAAATTGAACCATTAGGAG
TAGCACCCACCAAGGCAAAGAGAAGAGTGGTGCAGAGAGAAAAAAGAGCAGTGGGAATAGGAGCTTTGTT
CCTTGGGTTCTTGGGAGCAGCAGGAAGCACTATGGGCGCAGCGTCAATGACGCTGACGGTACAGGCCAGA
CAATTATTGTCTGGTATAGTGCAGCAGCAGAACAATTTGCTGAGGGCTATTGAGGCGCAACAGCATCTGT
TGCAACTCACAGTCTGGGGCATCAAGCAGCTCCAGGCAAGAATCCTGGCTGTGGAAAGATACCTAAAGGA
TCAACAGCTCCTGGGGATTTGGGGTTGCTCTGGAAAACTCATTTGCACCACTGCTGTGCCTTGGAATGCT
AGTTGGAGTAATAAATCTCTGGAACAGATTTGGAATCACACGACCTGGATGGAGTGGGACAGAGAAATTA
ACAATTACACAAGCTTAATACACTCCTTAATTGAAGAATCGCAAAACCAGCAAGAAAAGAATGAACAAGA
ATTATTGGAATTAGATAAATGGGCAAGTTTGTGGAATTGGTTTAACATAACAAATTGGCTGTGGTATATA
AAATTATTCATAATGATAGTAGGAGGCTTGGTAGGTTTAAGAATAGTTTTTGCTGTACTTTCTATAGTGA
ATAGAGTTAGGCAGGGATATTCACCATTATCGTTTCAGACCCACCTCCCAACCCCGAGGGGACCCGACAG
GCCCGAAGGAATAGAAGAAGAAGGTGGAGAGAGAGACAGAGACAGATCCATTCGATTAGTGAACGGATCT
CGACGGTATCGGTTAACTTTTAAAAGAAAAGGGGGGATTGGGGGGTACAGTGCAGGGGAAAGAATAGTAG
ACATAATAGCAACAGACATACAAACTAAAGAATTACAAAAACAAATTACAAAAATTCAAAATTTTATCGA
TAAGCTTGGGAGTTCCGCGTTACATAACTTACGGTAAATGGCCCGCCTGGCTGACCGCCCAACGACCCCC
GCCCATTGACGTCAATAATGACGTATGTTCCCATAGTAACGCCAATAGGGACTTTCCATTGACGTCAATG
GGTGGAGTATTTACGGTAAACTGCCCACTTGGCAGTACATCAAGTGTATCATATGCCAAGTACGCCCCCT
ATTGACGTCAATGACGGTAAATGGCCCGCCTGGCATTATGCCCAGTACATGACCTTATGGGACTTTCCTA
CTTGGCAGTACATCTACGTATTAGTCATCGCTATTACCATGGTGATGCGGTTTTGGCAGTACATCAATGG
GCGTGGATAGCGGTTTGACTCACGGGGATTTCCAAGTCTCCACCCCATTGACGTCAATGGGAGTTTGTTT
TGGCACCAAAATCAACGGGACTTTCCAAAATGTCGTAACAACTCCGCCCCATTGACGCAAATGGGCGGTA
GGCGTGTACGGTGGGAGGTCTATATAAGCAGAGCTCGTTTAGTGAACCGTCAGATCGCCTGGAGACGCCA
TCCACGCTGTTTTGACCTCCATAGAAGACACCGACTCTAGCTAGAGGATCTTCCCTAGAACTAGTGGATC
CCCCGGGCTGCAGGAATTATCACAAGTTTGTACAAAAAAGCAGGCTCCACCATGGACAAGAAGTACTCCA
TTGGGCTCGATATCGGCACAAACAGCGTCGGCTGGGCCGTCATTACGGACGAGTACAAGGTGCCGAGCAA
AAAATTCAAAGTTCTGGGCAATACCGATCGCCACAGCATAAAGAAGAACCTCATTGGCGCCCTCCTGTTC
GACTCCGGGGAGACGGCCGAAGCCACGCGGCTCAAAAGAACAGCACGGCGCAGATATACCCGCAGAAAGA
ATCGGATCTGCTACCTGCAGGAGATCTTTAGTAATGAGATGGCTAAGGTGGATGACTCTTTCTTCCATAG
GCTGGAGGAGTCCTTTTTGGTGGAGGAGGATAAAAAGCACGAGCGCCACCCAATCTTTGGCAATATCGTG
GACGAGGTGGCGTACCATGAAAAGTACCCAACCATATATCATCTGAGGAAGAAGCTTGTAGACAGTACTG
ATAAGGCTGACTTGCGGTTGATCTATCTCGCGCTGGCGCATATGATCAAATTTCGGGGACACTTCCTCAT
CGAGGGGGACCTGAACCCAGACAACAGCGATGTCGACAAACTCTTTATCCAACTGGTTCAGACTTACAAT
CAGCTTTTCGAAGAGAACCCGATCAACGCATCCGGAGTTGACGCCAAAGCAATCCTGAGCGCTAGGCTGT
CCAAATCCCGGCGGCTCGAAAACCTCATCGCACAGCTCCCTGGGGAGAAGAAGAACGGCCTGTTTGGTAA
TCTTATCGCCCTGTCACTCGGGCTGACCCCCAACTTTAAATCTAACTTCGACCTGGCCGAAGATGCCAAG
CTTCAACTGAGCAAAGACACCTACGATGATGATCTCGACAATCTGCTGGCCCAGATCGGCGACCAGTACG
CAGACCTTTTTTTGGCGGCAAAGAACCTGTCAGACGCCATTCTGCTGAGTGATATTCTGCGAGTGAACAC
GGAGATCACCAAAGCTCCGCTGAGCGCTAGTATGATCAAGCGCTATGATGAGCACCACCAAGACTTGACT
TTGCTGAAGGCCCTTGTCAGACAGCAACTGCCTGAGAAGTACAAGGAAATTTTCTTCGATCAGTCTAAAA
ATGGCTACGCCGGATACATTGACGGCGGAGCAAGCCAGGAGGAATTTTACAAATTTATTAAGCCCATCTT
GGAAAAAATGGACGGCACCGAGGAGCTGCTGGTAAAGCTTAACAGAGAAGATCTGTTGCGCAAACAGCGC
ACTTTCGACAATGGAAGCATCCCCCACCAGATTCACCTGGGCGAACTGCACGCTATCCTCAGGCGGCAAG
AGGATTTCTACCCCTTTTTGAAAGATAACAGGGAAAAGATTGAGAAAATCCTCACATTTCGGATACCCTA
CTATGTAGGCCCCCTCGCCCGGGGAAATTCCAGATTCGCGTGGATGACTCGCAAATCAGAAGAGACCATC
ACTCCCTGGAACTTCGAGGAAGTCGTGGATAAGGGGGCCTCTGCCCAGTCCTTCATCGAAAGGATGACTA
ACTTTGATAAAAATCTGCCTAACGAAAAGGTGCTTCCTAAACACTCTCTGCTGTACGAGTACTTCACAGT
TTATAACGAGCTCACCAAGGTCAAATACGTCACAGAAGGGATGAGAAAGCCAGCATTCCTGTCTGGAGAG
CAGAAGAAAGCTATCGTGGACCTCCTCTTCAAGACGAACCGGAAAGTTACCGTGAAACAGCTCAAAGAAG
ACTATTTCAAAAAGATTGAATGTTTCGACTCTGTTGAAATCAGCGGAGTGGAGGATCGCTTCAACGCATC
CCTGGGAACGTATCACGATCTCCTGAAAATCATTAAAGACAAGGACTTCCTGGACAATGAGGAGAACGAG
GACATTCTTGAGGACATTGTCCTCACCCTTACGTTGTTTGAAGATAGGGAGATGATTGAAGAACGCTTGA
AAACTTACGCTCATCTCTTCGACGACAAAGTCATGAAACAGCTCAAGAGGCGCCGATATACAGGATGGGG
GCGGCTGTCAAGAAAACTGATCAATGGGATCCGAGACAAGCAGAGTGGAAAGACAATCCTGGATTTTCTT
AAGTCCGATGGATTTGCCAACCGGAACTTCATGCAGTTGATCCATGATGACTCTCTCACCTTTAAGGAGG
ACATCCAGAAAGCACAAGTTTCTGGCCAGGGGGACAGTCTTCACGAGCACATCGCTAATCTTGCAGGTAG
CCCAGCTATCAAAAAGGGAATACTGCAGACCGTTAAGGTCGTGGATGAACTCGTCAAAGTAATGGGAAGG
CATAAGCCCGAGAATATCGTTATCGAGATGGCCCGAGAGAACCAAACTACCCAGAAGGGACAGAAGAACA
GTAGGGAAAGGATGAAGAGGATTGAAGAGGGTATAAAAGAACTGGGGTCCCAAATCCTTAAGGAACACCC
AGTTGAAAACACCCAGCTTCAGAATGAGAAGCTCTACCTGTACTACCTGCAGAACGGCAGGGACATGTAC
GTGGATCAGGAACTGGACATCAATCGGCTCTCCGACTACGACGTGGATCATATCGTGCCCCAGTCTTTTC
TCAAAGATGATTCTATTGATAATAAAGTGTTGACAAGATCCGATAAAAATAGAGGGAAGAGTGATAACGT
CCCCTCAGAAGAAGTTGTCAAGAAAATGAAAAATTATTGGCGGCAGCTGCTGAACGCCAAACTGATCACA
CAACGGAAGTTCGATAATCTGACTAAGGCTGAACGAGGTGGCCTGTCTGAGTTGGATAAAGCCGGCTTCA
TCAAAAGGCAGCTTGTTGAGACACGCCAGATCACCAAGCACGTGGCCCAAATTCTCGATTCACGCATGAA
CACCAAGTACGATGAAAATGACAAACTGATTCGAGAGGTGAAAGTTATTACTCTGAAGTCTAAGCTGGTC
TCAGATTTCAGAAAGGACTTTCAGTTTTATAAGGTGAGAGAGATCAACAATTACCACCATGCGCATGATG
CCTACCTGAATGCAGTGGTAGGCACTGCACTTATCAAAAAATATCCCAAGCTTGAATCTGAATTTGTTTA
CGGAGACTATAAAGTGTACGATGTTAGGAAAATGATCGCAAAGTCTGAGCAGGAAATAGGCAAGGCCACC
GCTAAGTACTTCTTTTACAGCAATATTATGAATTTTTTCAAGACCGAGATTACACTGGCCAATGGAGAGA
TTCGGAAGCGACCACTTATCGAAACAAACGGAGAAACAGGAGAAATCGTGTGGGACAAGGGTAGGGATTT
CGCGACAGTCCGGAAGGTCCTGTCCATGCCGCAGGTGAACATCGTTAAAAAGACCGAAGTACAGACCGGA
GGCTTCTCCAAGGAAAGTATCCTCCCGAAAAGGAACAGCGACAAGCTGATCGCACGCAAAAAAGATTGGG
ACCCCAAGAAATACGGCGGATTCGATTCTCCTACAGTCGCTTACAGTGTACTGGTTGTGGCCAAAGTGGA
GAAAGGGAAGTCTAAAAAACTCAAAAGCGTCAAGGAACTGCTGGGCATCACAATCATGGAGCGATCAAGC
TTCGAAAAAAACCCCATCGACTTTCTCGAGGCGAAAGGATATAAAGAGGTCAAAAAAGACCTCATCATTA
AGCTTCCCAAGTACTCTCTCTTTGAGCTTGAAAACGGCCGGAAACGAATGCTCGCTAGTGCGGGCGAGCT
GCAGAAAGGTAACGAGCTGGCACTGCCCTCTAAATACGTTAATTTCTTGTATCTGGCCAGCCACTATGAA
AAGCTCAAAGGGTCTCCCGAAGATAATGAGCAGAAGCAGCTGTTCGTGGAACAACACAAACACTACCTTG
ATGAGATCATCGAGCAAATAAGCGAATTCTCCAAAAGAGTGATCCTCGCCGACGCTAACCTCGATAAGGT
GCTTTCTGCTTACAATAAGCACAGGGATAAGCCCATCAGGGAGCAGGCAGAAAACATTATCCACTTGTTT
ACTCTGACCAACTTGGGCGCGCCTGCAGCCTTCAAGTACTTCGACACCACCATAGACAGAAAGCGGTACA
CCTCTACAAAGGAGGTCCTGGACGCCACACTGATTCATCAGTCAATTACGGGGCTCTATGAAACAAGAAT
CGACCTCTCTCAGCTCGGTGGAGACAGCAGGGCTGACCCCAAGAAGAAGAGGAAGGTGGGTACCGGTAAG
CCTATCCCTAACCCTCTCCTCGGTCTCGATTCTACGTGAGAATTCAAGGGTTCGATCCCTACCGGTTAGT
AATGAGTTTATCTAGACCCAGCTTTCTTGTACAAAGTGGTGATAATTCGATATCAAGCTTATCGATACCG
TCGACCTCGAGGGAATTCCGATAATCAACCTCTGGATTACAAAATTTGTGAAAGATTGACTGGTATTCTT
AACTATGTTGCTCCTTTTACGCTATGTGGATACGCTGCTTTAATGCCTTTGTATCATGCTATTGCTTCCC
GTATGGCTTTCATTTTCTCCTCCTTGTATAAATCCTGGTTGCTGTCTCTTTATGAGGAGTTGTGGCCCGT
TGTCAGGCAACGTGGCGTGGTGTGCACTGTGTTTGCTGACGCAACCCCCACTGGTTGGGGCATTGCCACC
ACCTGTCAGCTCCTTTCCGGGACTTTCGCTTTCCCCCTCCCTATTGCCACGGCGGAACTCATCGCCGCCT
GCCTTGCCCGCTGCTGGACAGGGGCTCGGCTGTTGGGCACTGACAATTCCGTGGTGTTGTCGGGGAAGCT
GACGTCCTTTCCATGGCTGCTCGCCTGTGTTGCCACCTGGATTCTGCGCGGGACGTCCTTCTGCTACGTC
CCTTCGGCCCTCAATCCAGCGGACCTTCCTTCCCGCGGCCTGCTGCCGGCTCTGCGGCCTCTTCCGCGTC
TTCGCCTTCGCCCTCAGACGAGTCGGATCTCCCTTTGGGCCGCCTCCCCGCATCGGGAATTCGAGCTCGG
TACCTTTAAGACCAATGACTTACAAGGCAGCTGTAGATCTTAGCCACTTTTTAAAAGAAAAGGGGGGACT
GGAAGGGCTAATTCACTCCCAACGAAGACAAGATCTGCTTTTTGCTTGTACTGGGTCTCTCTGGTTAGAC
CAGATCTGAGCCTGGGAGCTCTCTGGCTAACTAGGGAACCCACTGCTTAAGCCTCAATAAAGCTTGCCTT
GAGTGCTTCAAGTAGTGTGTGCCCGTCTGTTGTGTGACTCTGGTAACTAGAGATCCCTCAGACCCTTTTA
GTCAGTGTGGAAAATCTCTAGCAGCATCTAGAATTAATTCCGTGTATTCTATAGTGTCACCTAAATCGTA
TGTGTATGATACATAAGGTTATGTATTAATTGTAGCCGCGTTCTAACGACAATATGTACAAGCCTAATTG
TGTAGCATCTGGCTTACTGAAGCAGACCCTATCATCTCTCTCGTAAACTGCCGTCAGAGTCGGTTTGGTT
GGACGAACCTTCTGAGTTTCTGGTAACGCCGTCCCGCACCCGGAAATGGTCAGCGAACCAATCAGCAGGG
TCATCGCTAGCCAGATCCTCTACGCCGGACGCATCGTGGCCGGCATCACCGGCGCCACAGGTGCGGTTGC
TGGCGCCTATATCGCCGACATCACCGATGGGGAAGATCGGGCTCGCCACTTCGGGCTCATGAGCGCTTGT
TTCGGCGTGGGTATGGTGGCAGGCCCCGTGGCCGGGGGACTGTTGGGCGCCATCTCCTTGCATGCACCAT
TCCTTGCGGCGGCGGTGCTCAACGGCCTCAACCTACTACTGGGCTGCTTCCTAATGCAGGAGTCGCATAA
GGGAGAGCGTCGAATGGTGCACTCTCAGTACAATCTGCTCTGATGCCGCATAGTTAAGCCAGCCCCGACA
CCCGCCAACACCCGCTGACGCGCCCTGACGGGCTTGTCTGCTCCCGGCATCCGCTTACAGACAAGCTGTG
ACCGTCTCCGGGAGCTGCATGTGTCAGAGGTTTTCACCGTCATCACCGAAACGCGCGAGACGAAAGGGCC
TCGTGATACGCCTATTTTTATAGGTTAATGTCATGATAATAATGGTTTCTTAGACGTCAGGTGGCACTTT
TCGGGGAAATGTGCGCGGAACCCCTATTTGTTTATTTTTCTAAATACATTCAAATATGTATCCGCTCATG
AGACAATAACCCTGATAAATGCTTCAATAATATTGAAAAAGGAAGAGTATGAGTATTCAACATTTCCGTG
TCGCCCTTATTCCCTTTTTTGCGGCATTTTGCCTTCCTGTTTTTGCTCACCCAGAAACGCTGGTGAAAGT
AAAAGATGCTGAAGATCAGTTGGGTGCACGAGTGGGTTACATCGAACTGGATCTCAACAGCGGTAAGATC
CTTGAGAGTTTTCGCCCCGAAGAACGTTTTCCAATGATGAGCACTTTTAAAGTTCTGCTATGTGGCGCGG
TATTATCCCGTATTGACGCCGGGCAAGAGCAACTCGGTCGCCGCATACACTATTCTCAGAATGACTTGGT
TGAGTACTCACCAGTCACAGAAAAGCATCTTACGGATGGCATGACAGTAAGAGAATTATGCAGTGCTGCC
ATAACCATGAGTGATAACACTGCGGCCAACTTACTTCTGACAACGATCGGAGGACCGAAGGAGCTAACCG
CTTTTTTGCACAACATGGGGGATCATGTAACTCGCCTTGATCGTTGGGAACCGGAGCTGAATGAAGCCAT
ACCAAACGACGAGCGTGACACCACGATGCCTGTAGCAATGGCAACAACGTTGCGCAAACTATTAACTGGC
GAACTACTTACTCTAGCTTCCCGGCAACAATTAATAGACTGGATGGAGGCGGATAAAGTTGCAGGACCAC
TTCTGCGCTCGGCCCTTCCGGCTGGCTGGTTTATTGCTGATAAATCTGGAGCCGGTGAGCGTGGGTCTCG
CGGTATCATTGCAGCACTGGGGCCAGATGGTAAGCCCTCCCGTATCGTAGTTATCTACACGACGGGGAGT
CAGGCAACTATGGATGAACGAAATAGACAGATCGCTGAGATAGGTGCCTCACTGATTAAGCATTGGTAAC
TGTCAGACCAAGTTTACTCATATATACTTTAGATTGATTTAAAACTTCATTTTTAATTTAAAAGGATCTA
GGTGAAGATCCTTTTTGATAATCTCATGACCAAAATCCCTTAACGTGAGTTTTCGTTCCACTGAGCGTCA
GACCCCGTAGAAAAGATCAAAGGATCTTCTTGAGATCCTTTTTTTCTGCGCGTAATCTGCTGCTTGCAAA
CAAAAAAACCACCGCTACCAGCGGTGGTTTGTTTGCCGGATCAAGAGCTACCAACTCTTTTTCCGAAGGT
AACTGGCTTCAGCAGAGCGCAGATACCAAATACTGTTCTTCTAGTGTAGCCGTAGTTAGGCCACCACTTC
AAGAACTCTGTAGCACCGCCTACATACCTCGCTCTGCTAATCCTGTTACCAGTGGCTGCTGCCAGTGGCG
ATAAGTCGTGTCTTACCGGGTTGGACTCAAGACGATAGTTACCGGATAAGGCGCAGCGGTCGGGCTGAAC
GGGGGGTTCGTGCACACAGCCCAGCTTGGAGCGAACGACCTACACCGAACTGAGATACCTACAGCGTGAG
CTATGAGAAAGCGCCACGCTTCCCGAAGGGAGAAAGGCGGACAGGTATCCGGTAAGCGGCAGGGTCGGAA
CAGGAGAGCGCACGAGGGAGCTTCCAGGGGGAAACGCCTGGTATCTTTATAGTCCTGTCGGGTTTCGCCA
CCTCTGACTTGAGCGTCGATTTTTGTGATGCTCGTCAGGGGGGCGGAGCCTATGGAAAAACGCCAGCAAC
GCGGCCTTTTTACGGTTCCTGGCCTTTTGCTGGCCTTTTGCTCACATGTTCTTTCCTGCGTTATCCCCTG
ATTCTGTGGATAACCGTATTACCGCCTTTGAGTGAGCTGATACCGCTCGCCGCAGCCGAACGACCGAGCG
CAGCGAGTCAGTGAGCGAGGAAGCGGAAGAGCGCCCAATACGCAAACCGCCTCTCCCCGCGCGTTGGCCG
ATTCATTAATGCAGCTGTGGAATGTGTGTCAGTTAGGGTGTGGAAAGTCCCCAGGCTCCCCAGCAGGCAG
AAGTATGCAAAGCATGCATCTCAATTAG
Features (pLannotate 1.2.2; 35 found; start..end, strand, type, name):
    455..574     +  CDS            gpt (fragment): XGPT_ECOLI - Also known as gpp, gxu. Experimental evidence at protein level: Swiss-Prot protein existence level 1. Purine salvage pathway enzyme that catalyzes the transfer of the ribosyl-5-phosphate group from 5-phospho-alpha-D-ribose 1- diphosphate (PRPP) to the N9 position of the 6-oxopurines guanine and xanthine to form the corresponding ribonucleotides GMP (guanosine 5'- monophosphate) and XMP (xanthosine 5'-monophosphate), with the release of PPi. To a lesser extent, also acts on hypoxanthine (PubMed:9100006, PubMed:3886014). Does not ribophosphorylate adenine (PubMed:3886014). From Esch
    574..909     +  CDS            gpt (fragment): XGPT_ECOLI - Also known as gpp, gxu. Experimental evidence at protein level: Swiss-Prot protein existence level 1. Purine salvage pathway enzyme that catalyzes the transfer of the ribosyl-5-phosphate group from 5-phospho-alpha-D-ribose 1- diphosphate (PRPP) to the N9 position of the 6-oxopurines guanine and xanthine to form the corresponding ribonucleotides GMP (guanosine 5'- monophosphate) and XMP (xanthosine 5'-monophosphate), with the release of PPi. To a lesser extent, also acts on hypoxanthine (PubMed:9100006, PubMed:3886014). Does not ribophosphorylate adenine (PubMed:3886014). From Esch
   1004..1309    +  CDS            frsA (fragment): FRSA_ECOLI - Also known as yafA. Experimental evidence at protein level: Swiss-Prot protein existence level 1. Catalyzes the hydrolysis of esters (PubMed:15808744). Displays esterase activity toward pNP-butyrate (PubMed:15808744). May stimulate mixed-acid fermentation by acting as a fermentation/respiration switch that down-regulates respiration and up- regulates fermentation rates (PubMed:15169777). From Escherichia coli (strain K12).
   1313..1387    +  CDS            small t antigen (fragment): SV40 (simian virus 40) small t antigen
   1389..1454    +  intron         small t intron: SV40 (simian virus 40) small t antigen intron
   1584..1604    +  CDS            SV40 NLS: nuclear localization signal of SV40 (simian virus 40) large T antigen
   1923..2006    +  CDS            large T antigen (fragment): large T antigen from SV40 (simian virus 40)
   2029..2163    +  polyA_signal   SV40 poly(A) signal: SV40 polyadenylation signal
   2330..2659    +  CDS            nef (fragment): NEF_HV1BR - Experimental evidence at protein level: Swiss-Prot protein existence level 1. Extracellular Nef protein targets CD4(+) T-lymphocytes for apoptosis by interacting with CXCR4 surface receptors (PubMed:14990729). From Human immunodeficiency virus type 1 group M subtype B (isolate BRU/LAI) (HIV-1).
   2707..2964    +  LTR            5' LTR (truncated): truncated 5' long terminal repeat (LTR) from HIV-1
   3011..3136    +  misc_feature   HIV-1 Ψ: packaging signal of human immunodeficiency virus type 1
   3120..3483    +  CDS            HIV-1 gag (fragment): gag protein from human immunodeficiency virus 1; gag
   3629..3862    +  misc_feature   RRE: The Rev response element (RRE) of HIV-1 allows for Rev-dependent mRNA export from the nucleus to the cytoplasm.
   4239..4339    +  CDS            Rev (fragment): human immunodeficiency virus 1 (HIV-1) Rev protein; rev; enhances nuclear export of unspliced and incompletely spliced viral mRNAs
   4358..4475    +  misc_feature   cPPT/CTS: central polypurine tract and central termination sequence of HIV-1
   4498..4801    +  enhancer       CMV enhancer: human cytomegalovirus immediate early enhancer
   4802..5005    +  promoter       CMV promoter: human cytomegalovirus (CMV) immediate early promoter
   5095..5128    +  misc_feature   MCS (fragment): pBluescript multiple cloning site
   5132..5156    +  protein_bind   attB1: mutant version of attB; recombination site for the Gateway® BP reaction BP Clonase™
   5162..9265    +  CDS            cas9: CAS9_STRP1 - Also known as csn1 From Streptococcus pyogenes serotype M1.
   9305..9346    +  CDS            V5 tag: epitope tag from simian virus 5
   9396..9420    -  protein_bind   attB2: mutant version of attB; recombination site for the Gateway® BP reaction BP Clonase™
   9424..9463    +  misc_feature   MCS (fragment): pBluescript multiple cloning site
   9473..10061   +  misc_feature   WPRE: woodchuck hepatitis virus posttranscriptional regulatory element
  10080..10148   +  CDS            nef (fragment): NEF_HV1Z2 - Experimental evidence at protein level: Swiss-Prot protein existence level 1. Extracellular Nef protein targets CD4(+) T-lymphocytes for apoptosis by interacting with CXCR4 surface receptors. From Human immunodeficiency virus type 1 group M subtype D (isolate Z2/CDC-Z34) (HIV-1).
  10150..10383   +  LTR            3' LTR (ΔU3): self-inactivating 3' long terminal repeat (LTR) from HIV-1
  10408..10426   -  promoter       SP6 promoter: promoter for bacteriophage SP6 RNA polymerase
  10654..10933   +  CDS            TcR (fragment): tetracycline efflux protein; tet; confers resistance to tetracycline
  10934..10982   -  misc_feature   bom (fragment): basis of mobility region from pBR322
  11084..11119   -  CDS            rop (fragment): Rop protein, which maintains plasmids at low copy number; rop
  11214..11318   +  promoter       AmpR promoter: bla
  11319..12179   +  CDS            AmpR: β-lactamase; bla; confers resistance to ampicillin, carbenicillin, and related antibiotics
  12350..12938   +  rep_origin     ori: high-copy-number ColE1/pMB1/pBR322/pUC origin of replication
  13121..13177   +  CDS            lacI (fragment): lac repressor; lacI; The lac repressor binds to the lac operator to inhibit transcription in E. coli. This inhibition can be relieved by adding lactose or isopropyl-β-D-thiogalactopyranoside (IPTG).
  13184..255     +  promoter       SV40 promoter (across the origin): SV40 enhancer and early promoter
