[The description below was written by a language model from this plasmid's Addgene catalogue record and pLannotate feature annotations shown in this document.]
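Description:
SIN-CMV-Cas9-V5-WPRE is an HIV-1-derived self-inactivating (SIN) lentiviral transfer plasmid of about 13.3 kb, built to produce lentiviral particles that deliver Cas9 for gene editing. It is propagated in E. coli through a high-copy ColE1/pUC-type origin and selected with ampicillin via the β-lactamase gene. The backbone outside the viral region also carries remnants of older vectors: an SV40 promoter followed by fragmented gpt sequence and SV40 small t intron/poly(A) elements, plus partial TcR, rop, bom and lacI pieces. These are annotated only as fragments and are unlikely to contribute to the vector's function.

The packaged genome runs from a truncated 5' LTR to a ΔU3 3' LTR. The U3 deletion is copied to both ends of the provirus during reverse transcription, silencing LTR-driven transcription after integration. Between the LTRs lie the Ψ packaging signal with adjoining gag sequence, the Rev response element for Rev-dependent nuclear export of the full-length RNA, and the cPPT/CTS, which improves transduction of non-dividing cells. The internal expression cassette uses the CMV immediate-early enhancer and promoter to drive human codon-optimized Streptococcus pyogenes Cas9 fused at its C terminus to a V5 epitope tag for immunodetection. The coding sequence is flanked by attB1 and attB2 sites, consistent with insertion by Gateway recombination, and the record notes that it derives from an earlier hCas9 plasmid. A downstream WPRE enhances transcript stability and expression.

No guide RNA cassette is annotated, so guides must be supplied separately, for example from a companion vector. The associated work concerns editing of CNS disease genes.
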