Addgene plasmid #87904: SIN-CMV-Cas9-V5-WPRE
Purpose: To produce lentiviral vector for gene editing
Depositing lab: Nicole Déglon. Depositing organization: Centre Hospitalier Universitaire Vaudois (CHUV). Publication: The Self-Inactivating KamiCas9 System for the Editing of CNS Disease Genes. Merienne N, Vachey G, de Longprez L, Meunier C, Zimmer V, Perriard G, Canales M, Mathias A, Herrgott L, Beltraminelli T, Maulet A, Dequesne T, Pythoud C, Rey M, Pellerin L, Brouillet E, Perrier AL, du Pasquier R, Deglon N. Cell Rep. 2017 Sep 19;20(12):2980-2991. doi: 10.1016/j.celrep.2017.08.075. PubMed 28930690.
Backbone
  Vector backbone: HIV-1 SIN lentiviral transfer vector
  Backbone size w/o insert (bp): 7600
  Total vector size (bp): 13258
  Vector type: Lentiviral
Growth in bacteria
  Bacterial resistance: Ampicillin, 100 μg/mL
  Growth temperature: 37°C
  Growth strain: NEB Stable
  Copy number: High Copy
Gene/Insert
  Gene/Insert name: Cas9-V5 (alt name: Cas9)
  Species: Streptococcus pyogenes
  Insert size (bp): 4230
  Mutation: human codon-optimized
  Promoter: CMV
  Tag / fusion protein: V5 (C terminal on insert)
  Cloning method: Gateway Cloning
  Sequencing primers: 5′ TAGGCGTGTACGGTGGGAGGC; 3′ AGCAGCGTATCCACATAGCGTAAAAGGAGC
Resource information
  A portion of this plasmid was derived from a plasmid made by: hCas9 from Addgene plasmid #41815
Terms and licenses: Academic/Nonprofit Terms; Industry Terms: Not Available to Industry
How to cite: SIN-CMV-Cas9-V5-WPRE was a gift from Nicole Déglon (Addgene plasmid # 87904 ; http://n2t.net/addgene:87904 ; RRID:Addgene_87904)
